>Addgene plasmid #161314 | pDONR221-SLC30A7_STOP | addgene full sequence | sequence record 369764 | Addgene NGS Result
CAAATAATGATTTTATTTTGACTGATAGTGACCTGTTCGTTGCAACACATTGATGAGCAATGCTTTTTTA
TAATGCCAACTTTGTACAAAAAAGCAGGCTCCACCATGCTGCCCCTGAGCATCAAGGACGATGAGTACAA
GCCCCCTAAGTTTAACCTGTTCGGCAAGATCTCTGGCTGGTTCCGGTCCATCCTGTCTGACAAGACCAGC
AGAAACCTGTTCTTTTTCCTGTGCCTGAATCTGTCCTTTGCCTTCGTGGAGCTGCTGTATGGCATCTGGT
CTAATTGTCTGGGCCTGATCAGCGACTCCTTTCACATGTTTTTCGATTCTACAGCAATCCTGGCAGGACT
GGCAGCAAGCGTGATCTCCAAGTGGCGGGACAACGATGCCTTTAGCTACGGCTATGTGAGAGCCGAGGTG
CTGGCCGGCTTCGTGAATGGCCTGTTTCTGATCTTCACCGCCTTTTTCATCTTCAGCGAGGGAGTGGAGA
GGGCCCTGGCACCACCCGATGTGCACCACGAGCGCCTGCTGCTGGTGTCCATCCTGGGCTTTGTGGTGAA
CCTGATCGGCATCTTCGTGTTCAAGCACGGAGGACACGGACACTCTCACGGAAGCGGCCATGGACACTCT
CACAGCCTGTTCAATGGCGCCCTGGACCAGGCACACGGACACGTGGATCACTGCCACTCCCACGAGGTGA
AGCACGGAGCAGCACACTCTCACGACCACGCCCACGGCCACGGCCACTTTCACTCCCACGATGGCCCCTC
TCTGAAGGAGACCACAGGCCCTAGCAGGCAGATCCTGCAGGGCGTGTTCCTGCACATCCTGGCCGACACA
CTGGGAAGCATCGGCGTGATCGCATCCGCCATCATGATGCAGAACTTTGGCCTGATGATCGCCGATCCAA
TCTGTTCCATCCTGATCGCCATCCTGATCGTGGTGTCTGTGATCCCCCTGCTGAGGGAGAGCGTGGGCAT
CCTGATGCAGCGCACCCCTCCACTGCTGGAGAATTCTCTGCCTCAGTGCTACCAGAGGGTGCAGCAGCTG
CAGGGCGTGTATAGCCTGCAGGAGCAGCACTTCTGGACCCTGTGCTCCGACGTGTACGTGGGCACACTGA
AGCTGATCGTGGCACCAGACGCAGATGCAAGGTGGATCCTGTCCCAGACCCACAACATCTTTACACAGGC
CGGCGTGAGACAGCTGTATGTGCAGATCGATTTCGCCGCCATGTAAGACCCAGCTTTCTTGTACAAAGTT
GGCATTATAAGAAAGCATTGCTTATCAATTTGTTGCAACGAACAGGTCACTATCAGTCAAAATAAAATCA
TTATTTGCCATCCAGCTGATATCCCCTATAGTGAGTCGTATTACATGGTCATAGCTGTTTCCTGGCAGCT
CTGGCCCGTGTCTCAAAATCTCTGATGTTACATTGCACAAGATAAAAATATATCATCATGAACAATAAAA
CTGTCTGCTTACATAAACAGTAATACAAGGGGTGTTATGAGCCATATTCAACGGGAAACGTCGAGGCCGC
GATTAAATTCCAACATGGATGCTGATTTATATGGGTATAAATGGGCTCGCGATAATGTCGGGCAATCAGG
TGCGACAATCTATCGCTTGTATGGGAAGCCCGATGCGCCAGAGTTGTTTCTGAAACATGGCAAAGGTAGC
GTTGCCAATGATGTTACAGATGAGATGGTCAGACTAAACTGGCTGACGGAATTTATGCCTCTTCCGACCA
TCAAGCATTTTATCCGTACTCCTGATGATGCATGGTTACTCACCACTGCGATCCCCGGAAAAACAGCATT
CCAGGTATTAGAAGAATATCCTGATTCAGGTGAAAATATTGTTGATGCGCTGGCAGTGTTCCTGCGCCGG
TTGCATTCGATTCCTGTTTGTAATTGTCCTTTTAACAGCGATCGCGTATTTCGTCTCGCTCAGGCGCAAT
CACGAATGAATAACGGTTTGGTTGATGCGAGTGATTTTGATGACGAGCGTAATGGCTGGCCTGTTGAACA
AGTCTGGAAAGAAATGCATAAACTTTTGCCATTCTCACCGGATTCAGTCGTCACTCATGGTGATTTCTCA
CTTGATAACCTTATTTTTGACGAGGGGAAATTAATAGGTTGTATTGATGTTGGACGAGTCGGAATCGCAG
ACCGATACCAGGATCTTGCCATCCTATGGAACTGCCTCGGTGAGTTTTCTCCTTCATTACAGAAACGGCT
TTTTCAAAAATATGGTATTGATAATCCTGATATGAATAAATTGCAGTTTCATTTGATGCTCGATGAGTTT
TTCTAATCAGAATTGGTTAATTGGTTGTAACACTGGCAGAGCATTACGCTGACTTGACGGGACGGCGCAA
GCTCATGACCAAAATCCCTTAACGTGAGTTACGCGTCGTTCCACTGAGCGTCAGACCCCGTAGAAAAGAT
CAAAGGATCTTCTTGAGATCCTTTTTTTCTGCGCGTAATCTGCTGCTTGCAAACAAAAAAACCACCGCTA
CCAGCGGTGGTTTGTTTGCCGGATCAAGAGCTACCAACTCTTTTTCCGAAGGTAACTGGCTTCAGCAGAG
CGCAGATACCAAATACTGTTCTTCTAGTGTAGCCGTAGTTAGGCCACCACTTCAAGAACTCTGTAGCACC
GCCTACATACCTCGCTCTGCTAATCCTGTTACCAGTGGCTGCTGCCAGTGGCGATAAGTCGTGTCTTACC
GGGTTGGACTCAAGACGATAGTTACCGGATAAGGCGCAGCGGTCGGGCTGAACGGGGGGTTCGTGCACAC
AGCCCAGCTTGGAGCGAACGACCTACACCGAACTGAGATACCTACAGCGTGAGCTATGAGAAAGCGCCAC
GCTTCCCGAAGGGAGAAAGGCGGACAGGTATCCGGTAAGCGGCAGGGTCGGAACAGGAGAGCGCACGAGG
GAGCTTCCAGGGGGAAACGCCTGGTATCTTTATAGTCCTGTCGGGTTTCGCCACCTCTGACTTGAGCGTC
GATTTTTGTGATGCTCGTCAGGGGGGCGGAGCCTATGGAAAAACGCCAGCAACGCGGCCTTTTTACGGTT
CCTGGCCTTTTGCTGGCCTTTTGCTCACATGTTCTTTCCTGCGTTATCCCCTGATTCTGTGGATAACCGT
ATTACCGCCTTTGAGTGAGCTGATACCGCTCGCCGCAGCCGAACGACCGAGCGCAGCGAGTCAGTGAGCG
AGGAAGCGGAAGAGCGCCCAATACGCAAACCGCCTCTCCCCGCGCGTTGGCCGATTCATTAATGCAGCTG
GCACGACAGGTTTCCCGACTGGAAAGCGGGCAGTGAGCGCAACGCAATTAATACGCGTACCGCTAGCCAG
GAAGAGTTTGTAGAAACGCAAAAAGGCCATCCGTCAGGATGGCCTTCTGCTTAGTTTGATGCCTGGCAGT
TTATGGCGGGCGTCCTGCCCGCCACCCTCCGGGCCGTTGCTTCACAACGTTCAAATCCGCTCCCGGCGGA
TTTGTCCTACTCAGGAGAGCGTTCACCGACAAACAACAGATAAAACGAAAGGCCCAGTCTTCCGACTGAG
CCTTTCGTTTTATTTGATGCCTGGCAGTTCCCTACTCTCGCGTTAACGCTAGCATGGATGTTTTCCCAGT
CACGACGTTGTAAAACGACGGCCAGTCTTAAGCTCGGGCCC
Features (pLannotate 1.2.2; 10 found; start..end, strand, type, name):
      1..100     +  protein_bind   attL1: mutant version of attL; recombination site for the Gateway® LR reaction LR Clonase™
    106..1233    +  CDS            SLC30A7: ZNT7_HUMAN - Also known as ZNT7, ZNTL2. Experimental evidence at transcript level: Swiss-Prot protein existence level 2. Seems to facilitate zinc transport from the cytoplasm into the Golgi apparatus. Partly regulates cellular zinc homeostasis. Required with ZNT5 for the activation of zinc-requiring enzymes, alkaline phosphatases (ALPs). Transports zinc into the lumens of the Golgi apparatus and the vesicular compartments where ALPs locate, thus, converting apoALPs to holoALPs. Required with ZNT5 and ZNT6 for the activation of TNAP (By similarity). From Homo sapiens (Human).
   1238..1337    -  protein_bind   attL2: mutant version of attL; recombination site for the Gateway® LR reaction LR Clonase™
   1355..1373    -  promoter       T7 promoter: promoter for bacteriophage T7 RNA polymerase
   1507..2316    +  CDS            KanR: aminoglycoside phosphotransferase; aph(3')-Ia; confers resistance to kanamycin in bacteria or G418 (Geneticin®) in eukaryotes
   2463..3051    +  rep_origin     ori: high-copy-number ColE1/pMB1/pBR322/pUC origin of replication
   3234..3326    +  CDS            lacI (fragment): lac repressor; lacI; The lac repressor binds to the lac operator to inhibit transcription in E. coli. This inhibition can be relieved by adding lactose or isopropyl-β-D-thiogalactopyranoside (IPTG).
   3381..3408    -  terminator     rrnB T2 terminator: transcription terminator T2 from the E. coli rrnB gene
   3540..3583    +  terminator     rrnB T1 terminator: Escherichia coli rrnB; transcription terminator T1 from the E. coli rrnB gene
   3630..3666    -  CDS            lacZα (fragment): LacZα fragment of β-galactosidase; lacZ fragment
