[The description below was written by a language model from this plasmid's Addgene catalogue record and pLannotate feature annotations shown in this document.]
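Description:
pDONR221-SLC30A7_STOP is a Gateway entry clone built on the pDONR221 backbone, carrying a codon-optimized open reading frame for human SLC30A7 (also known as ZNT7 or ZnTL2). The sequenced plasmid is about 3.7 kb. It is maintained in E. coli through a high-copy ColE1/pUC-type origin and selected with kanamycin via an aminoglycoside phosphotransferase gene. Although the catalogue lists the vector type as mammalian expression, the feature table shows no eukaryotic promoter or polyadenylation signal. The plasmid is therefore a shuttle for the ORF rather than an expression construct in its own right.

The roughly 1.1 kb SLC30A7 coding sequence sits between attL1 and attL2 sites, the recombination sites used in the Gateway LR reaction. This allows directional transfer of the ORF into any attR-containing destination vector chosen by the user. The ORF ends in a STOP codon, so this version suits native or N-terminally tagged expression and not C-terminal fusions. A sister clone without the stop codon exists for that purpose. The encoded protein is a zinc transporter thought to move zinc from the cytoplasm into the Golgi apparatus and vesicular compartments, contributing to cellular zinc homeostasis and to the activation of zinc-requiring enzymes such as alkaline phosphatases.

Other annotated elements are standard backbone features. rrnB T1 and T2 terminators lie upstream of the cassette and insulate it from read-through transcription, and a T7 promoter lies just outside attL2. Short lacI and lacZα fragments are vector remnants. The clone belongs to a consortium-generated collection of solute carrier (SLC) transporter ORFs intended for subcloning into custom expression vectors for transporter research and drug discovery.
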