Addgene plasmid #161314: pDONR221-SLC30A7_STOP
Purpose: Gateway entry clone with codon-optimized ORF sequence for subcloning into custom expression vectors. Contains a STOP codon at the end of the codon-optimized ORF sequence.
Depositing lab: RESOLUTE Consortium & Giulio Superti-Furga. Depositing organization: CeMM Research Center for Molecular Medicine. Publication: The RESOLUTE consortium: unlocking SLC transporters for drug discovery. Superti-Furga G, Lackner D, Wiedmer T, Ingles-Prieto A, Barbosa B, Girardi E, Goldmann U, Gurtl B, Klavins K, Klimek C, Lindinger S, Lineiro-Retes E, Muller AC, Onstein S, Redinger G, Reil D, Sedlyarov V, Wolf G, Crawford M, Everley R, ... Steppan CM. Nat Rev Drug Discov. 2020 Jul;19(7):429-430. doi: 10.1038/d41573-020-00056-6. PubMed 32265506.
Backbone
  Vector backbone: pDONR221
  Backbone manufacturer: ThermoFisher Scientific
  Backbone size w/o insert (bp): 2550
  Vector type: Mammalian Expression
Growth in bacteria
  Bacterial resistance: Kanamycin, 50 μg/mL
  Growth temperature: 37°C
  Growth strain: NEB Stable
  Copy number: High Copy
Gene/Insert
  Gene/Insert name: SLC30A7 (alt name: ZnTL2, ZNT7)
  Species: H. sapiens (human)
  Insert size (bp): 1131
  Entrez Gene: SLC30A7 (a.k.a. ZNT7, ZnT-7, ZnTL2, DKFZp686M0368)
  Cloning method: Gateway Cloning
  Sequencing primers: 5′ M13-fwd; 3′ M13-rev
Terms and licenses: Academic/Nonprofit Terms; Industry Terms
Depositor comments: This plasmid contains a STOP codon at the end of the codon-optimized ORF. For the version of this plasmid that does not contain a STOP codon, please see Addgene plasmid 132148 For more information on the full Resolute plasmid collection, please see www.addgene.org/depositor-collections/re-solute/. Please provide your feedback on this plasmid to the RESOLUTE consortium by filling out their RESOLUTE repository feedback form: https://forms.office.com/Pages/ResponsePage.aspx?id=0e05yklzmkS7rjFGQL4N7z4feCLQvEJAmVcOCM_u885UN1JJRko0Ukg4TVQwNTZLOUxPQVJWT1NHUCQlQCN0PWcu
How to cite: pDONR221-SLC30A7_STOP was a gift from RESOLUTE Consortium & Giulio Superti-Furga (Addgene plasmid # 161314 ; http://n2t.net/addgene:161314 ; RRID:Addgene_161314)
