>Addgene plasmid #161314 | pDONR221-SLC30A7_STOP | depositor partial sequence | sequence record 312563 | Codon-optimized ORF of SLC30A7
ATGCTGCCCCTGAGCATCAAGGACGATGAGTACAAGCCCCCTAAGTTTAACCTGTTCGGCAAGATCTCTG
GCTGGTTCCGGTCCATCCTGTCTGACAAGACCAGCAGAAACCTGTTCTTTTTCCTGTGCCTGAATCTGTC
CTTTGCCTTCGTGGAGCTGCTGTATGGCATCTGGTCTAATTGTCTGGGCCTGATCAGCGACTCCTTTCAC
ATGTTTTTCGATTCTACAGCAATCCTGGCAGGACTGGCAGCAAGCGTGATCTCCAAGTGGCGGGACAACG
ATGCCTTTAGCTACGGCTATGTGAGAGCCGAGGTGCTGGCCGGCTTCGTGAATGGCCTGTTTCTGATCTT
CACCGCCTTTTTCATCTTCAGCGAGGGAGTGGAGAGGGCCCTGGCACCACCCGATGTGCACCACGAGCGC
CTGCTGCTGGTGTCCATCCTGGGCTTTGTGGTGAACCTGATCGGCATCTTCGTGTTCAAGCACGGAGGAC
ACGGACACTCTCACGGAAGCGGCCATGGACACTCTCACAGCCTGTTCAATGGCGCCCTGGACCAGGCACA
CGGACACGTGGATCACTGCCACTCCCACGAGGTGAAGCACGGAGCAGCACACTCTCACGACCACGCCCAC
GGCCACGGCCACTTTCACTCCCACGATGGCCCCTCTCTGAAGGAGACCACAGGCCCTAGCAGGCAGATCC
TGCAGGGCGTGTTCCTGCACATCCTGGCCGACACACTGGGAAGCATCGGCGTGATCGCATCCGCCATCAT
GATGCAGAACTTTGGCCTGATGATCGCCGATCCAATCTGTTCCATCCTGATCGCCATCCTGATCGTGGTG
TCTGTGATCCCCCTGCTGAGGGAGAGCGTGGGCATCCTGATGCAGCGCACCCCTCCACTGCTGGAGAATT
CTCTGCCTCAGTGCTACCAGAGGGTGCAGCAGCTGCAGGGCGTGTATAGCCTGCAGGAGCAGCACTTCTG
GACCCTGTGCTCCGACGTGTACGTGGGCACACTGAAGCTGATCGTGGCACCAGACGCAGATGCAAGGTGG
ATCCTGTCCCAGACCCACAACATCTTTACACAGGCCGGCGTGAGACAGCTGTATGTGCAGATCGATTTCG
CCGCCATGTAA
